Addgene plasmid #56381: mCitrine-CAF1-C-10
Purpose: Localization: Chromatin Assembly Factor 1, Excitation: 516, Emission: 529
Depositing lab: Michael Davidson. Depositing organization: Florida State University, Tallahassee.
Backbone
  Vector backbone: mCitrine-C1
  Backbone size w/o insert (bp): 4750
  Vector type: Mammalian Expression
  Selectable markers: Neomycin (select with G418)
Growth in bacteria
  Bacterial resistance: Kanamycin, 50 μg/mL
  Growth temperature: 37°C
  Growth strain: DH5alpha
  Copy number: High Copy
Gene/Insert
  Gene/Insert name: CAF1 (alt name: NM_013733.3)
  Species: M. musculus (mouse)
  Promoter: CMV
  Tag / fusion protein: mCitrine (N terminal on backbone)
  Cloning method: Unknown
  Sequencing primers: 5′ CMV-F; 3′ SV40pA-R
Terms and licenses: Academic/Nonprofit Terms; Industry Terms
Depositor comments: . Excitation = 516; Emission = 529
How to cite: mCitrine-CAF1-C-10 was a gift from Michael Davidson (Addgene plasmid # 56381 ; http://n2t.net/addgene:56381 ; RRID:Addgene_56381)
