[The description below was written by a language model from this plasmid's Addgene catalogue record.]
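Description:
mCitrine-CAF1-C-10 is a mammalian expression plasmid built on the mCitrine-C1 backbone (about 4.75 kb without insert), a C1-style fluorescent protein fusion vector. It is propagated in E. coli as a high-copy plasmid under kanamycin selection, and it carries a neomycin resistance marker that allows G418 selection of stably transfected mammalian cells. No feature table accompanies the record, so the origin of replication and the exact arrangement of the marker cassette are not stated. The listed 3′ sequencing primer implies an SV40 polyadenylation signal downstream of the insert.

The payload is mouse CAF1 (chromatin assembly factor 1), given with a RefSeq transcript as its alternative name. It is expressed from the CMV promoter, a strong constitutive promoter in most mammalian cell lines. The coding sequence is fused in frame to mCitrine, which is supplied by the backbone and sits at the N terminus of the fusion protein. The "C-10" in the name probably refers to this C-type fusion orientation and a 10-residue linker between the two parts, but the record does not confirm this. The cloning method is recorded as unknown.

mCitrine is a monomeric yellow fluorescent protein, listed here with excitation at 516 nm and emission at 529 nm. The stated purpose of the construct is localization. Transfected cells produce yellow-fluorescent CAF1, so the distribution of chromatin assembly factor 1 can be followed by fluorescence microscopy. The fusion can also serve as a marker for the structures where this factor accumulates.
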