>Addgene plasmid #56381 | mCitrine-CAF1-C-10 | depositor partial sequence | sequence record 87276 | insert sequence
AGATCCGCTAGCGCTACCGGTCGCCACCATGGTGAGCAAGGGCGAGGAGCTGTTCACCGGGGTGGTGCCC
ATCCTGGTCGAGCTGGACGGCGACGTAAACGGCCACAAGTTCAGCGTGTCCGGCGAGGGCGAGGGCGATG
CCACCTACGGCAAGCTGACCCTGAAGTTCATCTGCACCACCGGCAAGCTGCCCGTGCCCTGGCCCACCCT
CGTGACCACCTTCGGCTACGGCCTGATGTGCTTCGCCCGCTACCCCGACCACATGAAGCAGCACGACTTC
TTCAAGTCCGCCATGCCCGAAGGCTACGTCCAGGAGCGCACCATCTTCTTCAAGGACGACGGCAACTACA
AGACCCGCGCCGAGGTGAAGTTCGAGGGCGACACCCTGGTGAACCGCATCGAGCTGAAGGGCATCGACTT
CAAGGAGGACGGCAACATCCTGGGGCACAAGCTGGAGTACAACTACAACAGCCACAACGTCTATATCATG
GCCGACAAGCAGAAGAACGGCATCAAGGTGAACTTCAAGATCCGCCACAACATCGAGGACGGCAGCGTGC
AGCTCGCCGACCACTACCAGCAGAACACCCCCATCGGCGACGGCCCCGTGCTGCTGCCCGACAACCACTA
CCTGAGCTACCAGTCCAAGCTGAGCAAAGACCCCAACGAGAAGCGCGATCACATGGTCCTGCTGGAGTTC
GTGACCGCCGCCGGGATCACTCTCGGCATGGACGAGCTGTACAAGTCCGGACTCAGATCTGGCAGCGGTG
GAGGCTTGGAGGAGCCGGAGGCCGCGACGCGGACAGCCGCGGCCGTGGATTGCAAAGACAGACCCGGGTT
CCCAGTGAAGAGGTTAATACAAGCCCGCTTGCCCTTCAAACGCCTGAACCTTGTTCCCAAGGAGAAAGTT
GAGGAAGACACATCACCAAAAGCAGCTGTGGAAAGCAAAGTCCCGGATCTACAATTGTCTTTGGGCACTT
TTGAAAGCCAGTGTCACACAGGCTCTCACGTAGGCTTGAGTACAAAGTTGGTCGGTGGCCAGGGCCCCAT
TGATAGCTTCTTGAGGGCAACAATCAAGCCAGTACCGAGTGTGGTCATTATCGACCTGACGGAGAACTGC
AGTGACATTCCAGACAGCCCTGAGGGCCACAGTGAACTAAGTCCTGACACTGCTGGTGTGGTCACCACAG
TGGAAGGAGCTGCCAAGCAGCAGGAGCACTCTGCAGCAGAGCTGTGTCTCCTAGAGACCCCTTCAGACAT
CACTTGTCACATGGAAGAGGAGCCTGGGAGTCCAGGAGACCCAAAGAGGACGGGTGACTGTCAGGCTGGT
TCACTACAGAGCTGTCCGGAGCTGACCCCAGGTTCTAGGACATGCCCCACCAAGGAGTTATCAAGCTGGA
GCAAGGCAGGGGATCTCCTATTTATAGAGAAAGTGCCTGTGGTGGTGCTAGAGGACATCCTGGCCACTAA
GCCCTCCATTGCCTCTCTTCCCATGATGTCCCTGGATAGGAGTGTCACTTCAGAGAGTGAAATACTGGAG
TCCTGCCCCGAGGATGACTCCATACTGAGCCACTCCTCCACCAACTCCTCTTCTCCAACCAGCTCTCCTG
AGGGACCATCCACACCCCCAGAACATCGGGGTGGGAGAAGCTCCCCCTCCACCCCAGCCTGCAGAGTTGC
CAAGAACTTTGTCAAAGGCTCCACAGAGAAGGGCAGGAGCAAACTGCACAGAGATAGAGAACAGCAGAGG
GAAGAGAAGGAAAAGCTGAGGGAAGAGATACGACGAGCCAAGGAGGAGGCACGGAAGAAGAAGGAGGAGG
AGAAGGAGCTGAAGGAAAAGGAGCGGAGGGAAAAGCGGGAGAAAGATGAGAAGGAGAAGGCGGAGAAGCA
GCGGCTAAAGGAGGAAAAACGCAAGGAGCGGCAGGAAGCTCTGGAGGCTAAACTGGAGGAGAAGAGGAAG
AAGGAGGAAGAGAAGCGGTTACGGGAGGAAGAGAAGCGGTTACGGGAAGAAGAGAAGCGCATTAAGGCAG
AAAAGGCAGAGATCACTCGATTCTTCCAGAAACCGAAGACTCCGCAGGCTCCCAAGACCCTGGCCGGTTC
CTGTGGTAAGTTTGCCCCCTTTGAAATCAAAGAACACATGGTGCTGGCTCCACGGTGCCGAGCTGCCTTG
GATCAAGACCTGTGCGATCAGCTGGACCAGCTCCTGCAGCAGCAGAGTGTGGCAAGCACCTTCCTCAGTG
ACCTAAAAAGCCGGCTGCCCTTGAGATCGGGGCCCACCCGGGTCTGTGGCCATGACACAGACATCATGAA
CAGGGATGTGGTCATTGTGGAGAGCAGCAAGGTGGACGGTGTGTCTGAAAGGAAGAAGTTTGGCCGCATG
AAGCTTCTGCAGTTCTCAGAGAACCACCGGCCAGCATACTGGGGGACGTGGAACAAGAAGACAGCCATCA
TCCGCCCCCGGAACCCCTGGGCCCAGGACAAAGACCTTCTTGACTATGAGGTAGACAGTGACGATGAGTG
GGAAGAGGAGGAACCTGGGGAGTCTTTGTCCCACAGTGAGGGGGATGAGGATGACGATGTGGGGGAAGAT
GAGGATGAGGACGATGGCTTCTTTGTGCCCCATGGGTACTTATCTGAAGATGAAGGCGTGACTGAGGAGT
GTGCAGACCCTGAGAACCACAAAGTACACCAGAAGCTGAAGGCCAAGGAGTGGGATGAGCTCCTAGCCAA
GGGCAAGCGCTTTCGTGTGCTGCAGCCTGTGCACGTGGGATGTGTATGGGCATCAGAGGCAGCCAACTGC
ACGAGTTCCGACTTGAAGCTGCTGCAGCAGTTCACTGCATGCCTGCTGGATGTGGCATCCCCTGATGAGC
CAGAACCCGGGGCCTCCAGGAGGGAAAAGAGGGACCAGCATATCCTGGCCCAGTTGCTTCCGCTGCTACA
TGGCAATGTGAATGGGAGCAAGGTGATCATCCATGAATTCCAGGAGCAATGCCGCAGGGGCCTGCTGACC
CTTCCAAGTCCCACCCCACACCTGCAGATGCCCAACTTGGAGGATGCTGTTGCTGTGCCATCCAAGGCCA
GGCTGAAGCGCCTTATCTCTGAGAACTCTGCCTATGAGAAGCGGCCCAACTTCCGTATGTGCTGGTATGT
GCACCCAGAGGTGCTCAAGAGCTTTGGCCAGGAGTGCCTGCCAGTGCCCTGCCAGTGGACCTACATCACC
ACCATGCCCTCAGCACCCAGGGAAGACAGTGGCAGTGCTTCTACTGAGGGGCCTGGCCAGAGCACACCTA
TGCTACTCAAGCGGAAGCCAGCGGCCACCATGTGCATCACGCAGTTTATGAAGAAGCGGCGCTATGATGG
ACAGGTTGGGTCTGGGGACATGGATGGCTTCCAGGCAGACACAGAAGAGGATGAAGAGGATGACACAGAC
TGTATGATCATAGATGTGCCAGATGTTGGGAGTGACGTGTCAGAAGCTCCCATACCTGCTCCCACACTTT
GCAAGTGAGGATCCACCGGATCTAGATAACTGATCATAATCAGCCATACC
